Addgene plasmid #172073: EIF2B3-G11V
Purpose: In vitro transcription for rescue experiments
Depositing lab: Cheol-Hee Kim. Depositing organization: Chungnam National University. Publication: Eif2b3 mutants recapitulate phenotypes of vanishing white matter disease and validate novel disease alleles in zebrafish. Lee YR, Kim SH, Ben-Mahmoud A, Kim OH, Choi TI, Lee KH, Ku B, Eum J, Kee Y, Lee S, Cha J, Won D, Lee ST, Choi JR, Lee JS, Kim HD, Kim HG, Bonkowsky JL, Kang HC, Kim CH. Hum Mol Genet. 2021 Apr 27;30(5):331-342. doi: 10.1093/hmg/ddab033. PubMed 33517449.
Backbone
  Vector backbone: pCS2+
  Backbone size w/o insert (bp): 4000
  Vector type: Mammalian Expression
Growth in bacteria
  Bacterial resistance: Ampicillin, 100 μg/mL
  Growth temperature: 37°C
  Growth strain: DH5alpha
  Copy number: High Copy
Gene/Insert
  Gene/Insert name: EIF2B3
  Species: H. sapiens (human)
  Insert size (bp): 1400
  Mutation: c.32G>T
  Entrez Gene: EIF2B3 (a.k.a. EIF-2B, EIF2Bgamma)
  Promoter: CMV
  Cloning method: Restriction Enzyme; 5′ cloning site ClaI (unknown if destroyed); 3′ cloning site XbaI (unknown if destroyed)
  Sequencing primers: 5′ SP6; 3′ T3
Terms and licenses: Academic/Nonprofit Terms; Industry Terms: Not Available to Industry
How to cite: EIF2B3-G11V was a gift from Cheol-Hee Kim (Addgene plasmid # 172073 ; http://n2t.net/addgene:172073 ; RRID:Addgene_172073)
