[The description below was written by a language model from this plasmid's Addgene catalogue record and pLannotate feature annotations shown in this document.]
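Description:
EIF2B3-G11V is a pCS2+-based expression plasmid carrying the human EIF2B3 coding sequence, which encodes the gamma subunit of the eIF2B guanine nucleotide exchange factor that recycles eIF2-GDP to eIF2-GTP during translation initiation. The insert bears the c.32G>T substitution, corresponding to the G11V amino acid change indicated by the construct name, and was cloned between ClaI and XbaI sites. The sequenced plasmid is about 5.5 kb, consistent with a roughly 4 kb backbone plus a 1.4 kb insert. It is maintained in E. coli through a high-copy ColE1/pUC-type origin and selected with ampicillin via the β-lactamase gene. An f1 origin and remnants of the lac region (lac promoter and operator, lacI and lacZα fragments) are carried over from the parental cloning vector.

The open reading frame sits downstream of two promoters arranged in tandem: the simian CMV IE94 enhancer/promoter, which drives expression in vertebrate cells, and an SP6 phage promoter positioned just upstream of the coding sequence. An SV40 polyadenylation signal lies 3′ of the insert, and a partial T7 promoter and a T3 promoter flank that region in the reverse orientation. This layout is what makes pCS2+ useful for producing synthetic mRNA: SP6 polymerase transcribes the insert together with the downstream SV40 polyadenylation region from linearised template. The stated purpose is in vitro transcription for rescue experiments, and the associated study concerns zebrafish eif2b3 mutants that model vanishing white matter disease and are used to validate disease alleles, so this variant presumably serves to test whether the mutant human transcript can rescue the mutant phenotype. No epitope tag or reporter is annotated.
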