Features (pLannotate 1.2.2; 15 found; start..end, strand, type, name):
      1..978     +  promoter       CMV IE94 promoter: enhancer/promoter region of simian cytomegalovirus major immediate early transcription unit IE94
   1013..1031    +  promoter       SP6 promoter: promoter for bacteriophage SP6 RNA polymerase
   1105..2460    +  CDS            EIF2B3: EI2BG_HUMAN - Experimental evidence at protein level: Swiss-Prot protein existence level 1. Catalyzes the exchange of eukaryotic initiation factor 2- bound GDP for GTP. From Homo sapiens (Human).
   2525..2542    -  promoter       T7 promoter (fragment): promoter for bacteriophage T7 RNA polymerase
   2547..2681    -  polyA_signal   SV40 poly(A) signal: SV40 polyadenylation signal
   2794..2812    -  promoter       T3 promoter: promoter for bacteriophage T3 RNA polymerase
   2857..2873    -  protein_bind   lac operator: The lac repressor binds to the lac operator to inhibit transcription in E. coli. This inhibition can be relieved by adding lactose or isopropyl-β-D-thiogalactopyranoside (IPTG). lac repressor encoded by lacI
   2881..2911    -  promoter       lac promoter: promoter for the E. coli lac operon
   2926..2947    -  protein_bind   CAP binding site: CAP binding activates transcription in the presence of cAMP. E. coli catabolite activator protein
   2960..3052    -  CDS            lacI (fragment): lac repressor; lacI; The lac repressor binds to the lac operator to inhibit transcription in E. coli. This inhibition can be relieved by adding lactose or isopropyl-β-D-thiogalactopyranoside (IPTG).
   3235..3823    -  rep_origin     ori: high-copy-number ColE1/pMB1/pBR322/pUC origin of replication
   3994..4854    -  CDS            AmpR: β-lactamase; bla; confers resistance to ampicillin, carbenicillin, and related antibiotics
   4855..4959    -  promoter       AmpR promoter: bla
   5012..5440    -  rep_origin     f1 ori (sequence partly withheld): f1 bacteriophage origin of replication; arrow indicates direction of (+) strand synthesis
   5445..5511    -  CDS            lacZα (fragment): LacZα fragment of β-galactosidase; lacZ fragment
>Addgene plasmid #172073 | EIF2B3-G11V | addgene full sequence | sequence record 337812 | Addgene NGS Result
GCCAATTCAATATGGCGTATATGGACTCATGCCAATTCAATATGGTGGATCTGGACCTGTGCCAATTCAA
TATGGCGTATATGGACTCGTGCCAATTCAATATGGTGGATCTGGACCCCAGCCAATTCAATATGGCGGAC
TTGGCACCATGCCAATTCAATATGGCGGACCTGGCACTGTGCCAACTGGGGAGGGGTCTACTTGGCACGG
TGCCAAGTTTGAGGAGGGGTCTTGGCCCTGTGCCAAGTCCGCCATATTGAATTGGCATGGTGCCAATAAT
GGCGGCCATATTGGCTATATGCCAGGATCAATATATAGGCAATATCCAATATGGCCCTATGCCAATATGG
CTATTGGCCAGGTTCAATACTATGTATTGGCCCTATGCCATATAGTATTCCATATATGGGTTTTCCTATT
GACGTAGATAGCCCCTCCCAATGGGCGGTCCCATATACCATATATGGGGCTTCCTAATACCGCCCATAGC
CACTCCCCCATTGACGTCAATGGTCTCTATATATGGTCTTTCCTATTGACGTCATATGGGCGGTCCTATT
GACGTATATGGCGCCTCCCCCATTGACGTCAATTACGGTAAATGGCCCGCCTGGCTCAATGCCCATTGAC
GTCAATAGGACCACCCACCATTGACGTCAATGGGATGGCTCATTGCCCATTCATATCCGTTCTCACGCCC
CCTATTGACGTCAATGACGGTAAATGGCCCACTTGGCAGTACATCAATATCTATTAATAGTAACTTGGCA
AGTACATTACTATTGGAAGTACGCCAGGGTACATTGGCAGTACTCCCATTGACGTCAATGGCGGTAAATG
GCCCGCGATGGCTGCCAAGTACATCCCCATTGACGTCAATGGGGAGGGGCAATGACGCAAATGGGCGTTC
CATTGACGTAAATGGGCGGTAGGCGTGCCTAATGGGAGGTCTATATAAGCAATGCTCGTTTAGGGAACCG
CCATTCTGCCTGGGGACGTCGGAGCAAGCTTGATTTAGGTGACACTATAGAATACAAGCTACTTGTTCTT
TTTGCAGGATCCCATCGATGGCCGCACACAAGCTGGCTGACCCGGTTTGTAAAAATGGAATTTCAAGCAG
TAGTGATGGCAGTAGTTGGAGGATCTCGGATGACAGACCTAACTTCCAGCATTCCCAAACCTCTGCTTCC
AGTTGGGAACAAACCTTTAATTTGGTACCCATTGAACCTGCTTGAGCGTGTTGGATTTGAAGAAGTCATT
GTGGTTACAACCAGGGATGTTCAAAAGGCTCTATGTGCAGAATTCAAGATGAAAATGAAGCCAGATATTG
TGTGTATTCCTGATGATGCTGACATGGGAACTGCAGATTCTTTGCGCTACATATATCCAAAACTTAAGAC
AGATGTGCTGGTGCTGAGCTGTGATCTGATAACAGACGTTGCCTTACATGAGGTTGTGGACCTGTTTAGA
GCTTATGATGCATCACTTGCTATGTTGATGAGAAAAGGCCAAGATAGCATAGAACCTGTTCCCGGTCAAA
AGGGGAAAAAAAAAGCAGTGGAGCAGCGTGACTTCATTGGAGTGGACAGCACAGGAAAGAGGCTGCTCTT
CATGGCTAATGAAGCAGACTTGGATGAAGAGCTGGTCATTAAGGGATCCATCCTACAGAAGCATCCTAGA
ATACGTTTCCACACGGGTCTTGTGGATGCCCACCTCTACTGTTTGAAAAAATACATCGTGGACTTCCTAA
TGGAAAATGGGTCAATAACTTCTATCCGGAGTGAACTGATTCCATATTTAGTGAGAAAACAGTTTTCCTC
AGCTTCCTCACAACAGGGACAAGAAGAAAAAGAGGAGGATCTAAAGAAAAAGGAGCTGAAGTCCTTAGAT
ATCTACAGTTTTATAAAAGAAGCCAATACACTGAACCTGGCTCCCTATGATGCCTGCTGGAATGCCTGTC
GAGGAGACAGGTGGGAAGACTTGTCCAGATCACAGGTGCGCTGCTATGTCCACATCATGAAAGAGGGGCT
CTGCTCTCGAGTGAGCACACTGGGACTCTACATGGAAGCAAACAGACAGGTGCCCAAATTGCTGTCTGCT
CTCTGTCCAGAAGAACCACCAGTCCATTCGTCAGCCCAGATTGTCAGCAAACACCTGGTTGGAGTTGACA
GCCTCATTGGGCCAGAGACACAGATTGGAGAGAAGTCATCCATTAAGCGCTCAGTCATTGGCTCATCCTG
TCTCATAAAAGATAGAGTGACTATTACCAATTGCCTTCTCATGAACTCAGTCACTGTGGAGGAAGGAAGC
AATATCCAAGGCAGTGTCATCTGCAACAATGCTGTGATCGAGAAGGGTGCAGACATCAAGGACTGCTTGA
TTGGAAGTGGCCAGAGGATTGAAGCCAAAGCTAAACGAGTGAATGAGGTGATCGTGGGGAATGACCAGCT
CATGGAGATCTGAGTTCTGAGCAAGTCAGACTCCTTCCTTTTGGCCTCCAAAGCCACAGATGTTGGCTCT
AGAACTATAGTGAGTCGTATTACGTAGATCCAGACATGATAAGATACATTGATGAGTTTGGACAAACCAC
AACTAGAATGCAGTGAAAAAAATGCTTTATTTGTGAAATTTGTGATGCTATTGCTTTATTTGTAACCATT
ATAAGCTGCAATAAACAAGTTAACAACAACAATTGCATTCATTTTATGTTTCAGGTTCAGGGGGAGGTGT
GGGAGGTTTTTTAATTCGCGGCCGCGGCGCCAATGCATTGGGCCCGGTACCCAGCTTTTGTTCCCTTTAG
TGAGGGTTAATTGCGCGCTTGGCGTAATCATGGTCATAGCTGTTTCCTGTGTGAAATTGTTATCCGCTCA
CAATTCCACACAACATACGAGCCGGGAGCATAAAGTGTAAAGCCTGGGGTGCCTAATGAGTGAGCTAACT
CACATTAATTGCGTTGCGCTCACTGCCCGCTTTCCAGTCGGGAAACCTGTCGTGCCAGCTGCATTAATGA
ATCGGCCAACGCGCGGGGAGAGGCGGTTTGCGTATTGGGCGCTCTTCCGCTTCCTCGCTCACTGACTCGC
TGCGCTCGGTCGTTCGGCTGCGGCGAGCGGTATCAGCTCACTCAAAGGCGGTAATACGGTTATCCACAGA
ATCAGGGGATAACGCAGGAAAGAACATGTGAGCAAAAGGCCAGCAAAAGGCCAGGAACCGTAAAAAGGCC
GCGTTGCTGGCGTTTTTCCATAGGCTCCGCCCCCCTGACGAGCATCACAAAAATCGACGCTCAAGTCAGA
GGTGGCGAAACCCGACAGGACTATAAAGATACCAGGCGTTTCCCCCTGGAAGCTCCCTCGTGCGCTCTCC
TGTTCCGACCCTGCCGCTTACCGGATACCTGTCCGCCTTTCTCCCTTCGGGAAGCGTGGCGCTTTCTCAT
AGCTCACGCTGTAGGTATCTCAGTTCGGTGTAGGTCGTTCGCTCCAAGCTGGGCTGTGTGCACGAACCCC
CCGTTCAGCCCGACCGCTGCGCCTTATCCGGTAACTATCGTCTTGAGTCCAACCCGGTAAGACACGACTT
ATCGCCACTGGCAGCAGCCACTGGTAACAGGATTAGCAGAGCGAGGTATGTAGGCGGTGCTACAGAGTTC
TTGAAGTGGTGGCCTAACTACGGCTACACTAGAAGAACAGTATTTGGTATCTGCGCTCTGCTGAAGCCAG
TTACCTTCGGAAAAAGAGTTGGTAGCTCTTGATCCGGCAAACAAACCACCGCTGGTAGCGGTGGTTTTTT
TGTTTGCAAGCAGCAGATTACGCGCAGAAAAAAAGGATCTCAAGAAGATCCTTTGATCTTTTCTACGGGG
TCTGACGCTCAGTGGAACGAAAACTCACGTTAAGGGATTTTGGTCATGAGATTATCAAAAAGGATCTTCA
CCTAGATCCTTTTAAATTAAAAATGAAGTTTTAAATCAATCTAAAGTATATATGAGTAAACTTGGTCTGA
CAGTTACCAATGCTTAATCAGTGAGGCACCTATCTCAGCGATCTGTCTATTTCGTTCATCCATAGTTGCC
TGACTCCCCGTCGTGTAGATAACTACGATACGGGAGGGCTTACCATCTGGCCCCAGTGCTGCAATGATAC
CGCGAGACCCACGCTCACCGGCTCCAGATTTATCAGCAATAAACCAGCCAGCCGGAAGGGCCGAGCGCAG
AAGTGGTCCTGCAACTTTATCCGCCTCCATCCAGTCTATTAATTGTTGCCGGGAAGCTAGAGTAAGTAGT
TCGCCAGTTAATAGTTTGCGCAACGTTGTTGCCATTGCTACAGGCATCGTGGTGTCACGCTCGTCGTTTG
GTATGGCTTCATTCAGCTCCGGTTCCCAACGATCAAGGCGAGTTACATGATCCCCCATGTTGTGCAAAAA
AGCGGTTAGCTCCTTCGGTCCTCCGATCGTTGTCAGAAGTAAGTTGGCCGCAGTGTTATCACTCATGGTT
ATGGCAGCACTGCATAATTCTCTTACTGTCATGCCATCCGTAAGATGCTTTTCTGTGACTGGTGAGTACT
CAACCAAGTCATTCTGAGAATAGTGTATGCGGCGACCGAGTTGCTCTTGCCCGGCGTCAATACGGGATAA
TACCGCGCCACATAGCAGAACTTTAAAAGTGCTCATCATTGGAAAACGTTCTTCGGGGCGAAAACTCTCA
AGGATCTTACCGCTGTTGAGATCCAGTTCGATGTAACCCACTCGTGCACCCAACTGATCTTCAGCATCTT
TTACTTTCACCAGCGTTTCTGGGTGAGCAAAAACAGGAAGGCAAAATGCCGCAAAAAAGGGAATAAGGGC
GACACGGAAATGTTGAATACTCATACTCTTCCTTTTTCAATATTATTGAAGCATTTATCAGGGTTATTGT
CTCATGAGCGGATACATATTTGAATGTATTTAGAAAAATAAACAAATAGGGGTTCCGCGCACATTTCCCC
GAAAAGTGCCACCTAAATTGTAAGCGTTAATATTTTGTTAAAATTCGCGTTAAATTTTTGTTAAATCAGC
TCATTTTTTAACCAATAGGCCGAAATCGGCAAAATCCCTTATAAATCAAAAGAATAGACCGAGATAGGGT
[37 nt withheld, positions 5111-5147]
AAAGAACGTGGACTCCAACGTCAAAGG
[49 nt withheld, positions 5175-5223]
T
[91 nt withheld, positions 5225-5315]
G
[124 nt withheld, positions 5317-5440]
CCCATTCGCCATTCAGGCTGCGCAACTGTTGGGAAGGGCGATCGGTGCGGGCCTCTTCGCTATTACGCCA
GTCGACC
