>Addgene plasmid #172073 | EIF2B3-G11V | depositor full sequence | sequence record 333660 | Full Sequence
ATGGAATTTCAAGCAGTAGTGATGGCAGTAGTTGGAGGATCTCGGATGACAGACCTAACTTCCAGCATTC
CCAAACCTCTGCTTCCAGTTGGGAACAAACCTTTAATTTGGTACCCATTGAACCTGCTTGAGCGTGTTGG
ATTTGAAGAAGTCATTGTGGTTACAACCAGGGATGTTCAAAAGGCTCTATGTGCAGAATTCAAGATGAAA
ATGAAGCCAGATATTGTGTGTATTCCTGATGATGCTGACATGGGAACTGCAGATTCTTTGCGCTACATAT
ATCCAAAACTTAAGACAGATGTGCTGGTGCTGAGCTGTGATCTGATAACAGACGTTGCCTTACATGAGGT
TGTGGACCTGTTTAGAGCTTATGATGCATCACTTGCTATGTTGATGAGAAAAGGCCAAGATAGCATAGAA
CCTGTTCCCGGTCAAAAGGGGAAAAAAAAAGCAGTGGAGCAGCGTGACTTCATTGGAGTGGACAGCACAG
GAAAGAGGCTGCTCTTCATGGCTAATGAAGCAGACTTGGATGAAGAGCTGGTCATTAAGGGATCCATCCT
ACAGAAGCATCCTAGAATACGTTTCCACACGGGTCTTGTGGATGCCCACCTCTACTGTTTGAAAAAATAC
ATCGTGGACTTCCTAATGGAAAATGGGTCAATAACTTCTATCCGGAGTGAACTGATTCCATATTTAGTGA
GAAAACAGTTTTCCTCAGCTTCCTCACAACAGGGACAAGAAGAAAAAGAGGAGGATCTAAAGAAAAAGGA
GCTGAAGTCCTTAGATATCTACAGTTTTATAAAAGAAGCCAATACACTGAACCTGGCTCCCTATGATGCC
TGCTGGAATGCCTGTCGAGGAGACAGGTGGGAAGACTTGTCCAGATCACAGGTGCGCTGCTATGTCCACA
TCATGAAAGAGGGGCTCTGCTCTCGAGTGAGCACACTGGGACTCTACATGGAAGCAAACAGACAGGTGCC
CAAATTGCTGTCTGCTCTCTGTCCAGAAGAACCACCAGTCCATTCGTCAGCCCAGATTGTCAGCAAACAC
CTGGTTGGAGTTGACAGCCTCATTGGGCCAGAGACACAGATTGGAGAGAAGTCATCCATTAAGCGCTCAG
TCATTGGCTCATCCTGTCTCATAAAAGATAGAGTGACTATTACCAATTGCCTTCTCATGAACTCAGTCAC
TGTGGAGGAAGGAAGCAATATCCAAGGCAGTGTCATCTGCAACAATGCTGTGATCGAGAAGGGTGCAGAC
ATCAAGGACTGCTTGATTGGAAGTGGCCAGAGGATTGAAGCCAAAGCTAAACGAGTGAATGAGGTGATCG
TGGGGAATGACCAGCTCATGGAGATCTGA
